Addgene plasmid #157519: pD649-HAsp-PTPRM-COMP5AP-AviTag-9xHis
Purpose: Mammalian expression of cell-surface protein extracellular domain fused to COMP5AP-AviTag-9xHis. Protein is secreted from cells.
Depositing lab: Chris Garcia. Depositing organization: Stanford University. Publication: A Human IgSF Cell-Surface Interactome Reveals a Complex Network of Protein-Protein Interactions. Wojtowicz WM, Vielmetter J, Fernandes RA, Siepe DH, Eastman CL, Chisholm GB, Cox S, Klock H, Anderson PW, Rue SM, Miller JJ, Glaser SM, Bragstad ML, Vance J, Lam AW, Lesley SA, Zinn K, Garcia KC. Cell. 2020 Aug 20;182(4):1027-1043.e17. doi: 10.1016/j.cell.2020.07.025. PubMed 32822567.
Backbone
  Vector backbone: pD649
  Backbone size w/o insert (bp): 7153
  Vector type: Mammalian Expression
Growth in bacteria
  Bacterial resistance: Ampicillin, 100 μg/mL
  Growth temperature: 37°C
  Growth strain: DH5alpha
  Copy number: High Copy
Gene/Insert
  Gene/Insert name: PTPRM
  Species: H. sapiens (human)
  Insert size (bp): 2166
  Entrez Gene: PTPRM (a.k.a. PTPRL1, R-PTP-MU, RPTPM, RPTPU, hR-PTPu)
  Promoter: CMV/SP6
  Tag / fusion protein: COMP5AP-AviTag-9xHis (C terminal on backbone)
  Cloning method: Restriction Enzyme; 5′ cloning site GCGGCCGC (not destroyed); 3′ cloning site GGCGCGCC (not destroyed)
  Sequencing primers: 5′ ATTTAGGTGACACTATAG; 3′ CGTCGCACTCCATCACGGTG
Resource information
  A portion of this plasmid was derived from a plasmid made by: synthesis by ThermoFisher
Terms and licenses: Academic/Nonprofit Terms; Industry Terms: Not Available to Industry
Depositor comments: Some plasmids in this collection may have an IS4-like element ISVsa5 family transposase upstream of the CMV promoter.
How to cite: pD649-HAsp-PTPRM-COMP5AP-AviTag-9xHis was a gift from Chris Garcia (Addgene plasmid # 157519 ; http://n2t.net/addgene:157519 ; RRID:Addgene_157519)
