[The description below was written by a language model from this plasmid's Addgene catalogue record and pLannotate feature annotations shown in this document.]
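Description:
pD649-HAsp-PTPRM-COMP5AP-AviTag-9xHis is a mammalian expression plasmid of about 9.3 kb, built on the pD649 backbone, that produces a secreted, multimerised form of the extracellular domain of human PTPRM (receptor-type protein tyrosine phosphatase mu, a homophilic cell-adhesion receptor). It is propagated in E. coli as a high-copy plasmid through a ColE1/pUC-type origin with ampicillin selection from the β-lactamase gene. A separate cassette places a puromycin N-acetyltransferase coding sequence under the SV40 early and bacterial EM7 promoters, followed by an SV40 polyadenylation signal, which could allow selection of transfected mammalian cells. Small annotated fragments of KanR, lacZα, ble and the f1 origin appear to be backbone remnants rather than functional elements.

The expression unit is driven by the CMV enhancer and immediate early promoter, followed by a fragment of CMV intron A and an SP6 promoter that also serves as a sequencing primer site. The open reading frame begins with a secretion leader (named HAsp in the construct, although the annotation software matches it to an immunoglobulin heavy chain signal sequence). The PTPRM ectodomain follows, cloned between retained NotI and AscI sites. Downstream, supplied by the backbone, are the coiled-coil region of rat cartilage oligomeric matrix protein, which assembles the fusion into pentamers, human placental alkaline phosphatase as an enzymatic reporter, an AviTag for site-specific biotinylation, and a polyhistidine tag (9xHis by name, annotated as 8xHis) for purification. A bGH polyadenylation signal terminates the transcript.

The high-avidity, enzymatically detectable protein suits binding screens, and the plasmid belongs to a collection used to map interactions among human IgSF cell-surface proteins. The depositor notes that some plasmids in the collection may carry an IS4-like transposase insertion upstream of the CMV promoter; none is annotated here.
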