Features (pLannotate 1.2.2; 24 found; start..end, strand, type, name):
    119..143     -  CDS            KanR (fragment): aminoglycoside phosphotransferase; aph(3')-Ia; confers resistance to kanamycin
    254..842     +  rep_origin     ori: high-copy-number ColE1/pMB1/pBR322/pUC origin of replication
   1067..1084    +  terminator     rrnB T2 terminator (fragment): transcription terminator T2 from the E. coli rrnB gene
   1109..1128    -  CDS            lacZα (fragment): LacZα fragment of β-galactosidase; lacZ fragment
   1584..1600    +  protein_bind   lac operator: The lac repressor binds to the lac operator to inhibit transcription in E. coli. This inhibition can be relieved by adding lactose or isopropyl-β-D-thiogalactopyranoside (IPTG). lac repressor encoded by lacI
   1843..2146    +  enhancer       CMV enhancer: human cytomegalovirus immediate early enhancer
   2147..2350    +  promoter       CMV promoter: human cytomegalovirus (CMV) immediate early promoter
   2486..2529    +  intron         CMV intron (fragment): modified intron A from human cytomegalovirus
   2581..2599    +  promoter       SP6 promoter: promoter for bacteriophage SP6 RNA polymerase
   2603..2640    +  CDS            IgH signal sequence (fragment): signal sequence from the mouse immunoglobulin heavy chain variable region
   2728..4914    +  CDS            PTPRM (fragment): PTPRM_HUMAN - Also known as PTPRL1. Experimental evidence at protein level: Swiss-Prot protein existence level 1. Involved in cell-cell adhesion through homophilic interactions. May play a key role in signal transduction and growth control. From Homo sapiens (Human).
   5011..5190    +  CDS            Comp (fragment): COMP_RAT - Experimental evidence at protein level: Swiss-Prot protein existence level 1. May play a role in the structural integrity of cartilage via its interaction with other extracellular matrix proteins such as the collagens and fibronectin. Can mediate the interaction of chondrocytes with the cartilage extracellular matrix through interaction with cell surface integrin receptors. Could play a role in the pathogenesis of osteoarthritis. Potent suppressor of apoptosis in both primary chondrocytes and transformed cells. Suppresses apoptosis by blocking the activation of caspase-3 and by indu
   5178..6630    +  CDS            SEAP (fragment): secreted alkaline phosphatase from human placenta The natural enzyme has a C-terminal transmembrane sequence that is replaced by a GPI anchor.
   6655..6696    +  CDS            AviTag™ (fragment): peptide tag that allows for enzymatic biotinylation
   6700..6723    +  CDS            8xHis: 8xHis affinity tag
   6869..6980    +  polyA_signal   bGH poly(A) signal: bovine growth hormone polyadenylation signal
   6981..7089    +  rep_origin     f1 ori (fragment): f1 bacteriophage origin of replication; arrow indicates direction of (+) strand synthesis
   7103..7432    +  promoter       SV40 promoter: SV40 enhancer and early promoter
   7480..7527    +  promoter       EM7 promoter: synthetic bacterial promoter&nbsp
   7546..8145    +  CDS            PuroR (fragment): puromycin N-acetyltransferase; pac from Streptomyces; confers resistance to puromycin
   8155..8280    +  CDS            ble (fragment): BLE_KLEPN - Experimental evidence at protein level: Swiss-Prot protein existence level 1. Binding protein with a strong affinity to the bleomycin family of antibiotics. Binds to CL990; an antimitotic-antibiotic compound. From Klebsiella pneumoniae.
   8275..8396    +  polyA_signal   SV40 poly(A) signal: SV40 polyadenylation signal
   8449..9309    -  CDS            AmpR: β-lactamase; bla; confers resistance to ampicillin, carbenicillin, and related antibiotics
   9312..89      -  promoter       AmpR promoter (fragment) (across the origin): bla
>Addgene plasmid #157519 | pD649-HAsp-PTPRM-COMP5AP-AviTag-9xHis | depositor full sequence | sequence record 304147 | Full Sequence
TTTCAATATTATTGAAGCATTTATCAGGGTTATTGTCTCATGAGCGGATACATATTTGAATGTATTTAGA
AAAATAAACAAATAGGGGTCAGTGTTACAACCAATTAACCAATTCTGAACATTATCGCGAGCCCATTTAT
ACCTGAATATGGCTCATAACACCCCTTGCTCATGACCAAAATCCCTTAACGTGAGTTACGCGCGCGTCGT
TCCACTGAGCGTCAGACCCCGTAGAAAAGATCAAAGGATCTTCTTGAGATCCTTTTTTTCTGCGCGTAAT
CTGCTGCTTGCAAACAAAAAAACCACCGCTACCAGCGGTGGTTTGTTTGCCGGATCAAGAGCTACCAACT
CTTTTTCCGAAGGTAACTGGCTTCAGCAGAGCGCAGATACCAAATACTGTTCTTCTAGTGTAGCCGTAGT
TAGCCCACCACTTCAAGAACTCTGTAGCACCGCCTACATACCTCGCTCTGCTAATCCTGTTACCAGTGGC
TGCTGCCAGTGGCGATAAGTCGTGTCTTACCGGGTTGGACTCAAGACGATAGTTACCGGATAAGGCGCAG
CGGTCGGGCTGAACGGGGGGTTCGTGCACACAGCCCAGCTTGGAGCGAACGACCTACACCGAACTGAGAT
ACCTACAGCGTGAGCTATGAGAAAGCGCCACGCTTCCCGAAGGGAGAAAGGCGGACAGGTATCCGGTAAG
CGGCAGGGTCGGAACAGGAGAGCGCACGAGGGAGCTTCCAGGGGGAAACGCCTGGTATCTTTATAGTCCT
GTCGGGTTTCGCCACCTCTGACTTGAGCGTCGATTTTTGTGATGCTCGTCAGGGGGGCGGAGCCTATGGA
AAAACGCCAGCAACGCGGCCTTTTTACGGTTCCTGGCCTTTTGCTGGCCTTTTGCTCACATGTTCTTTCC
TGCGTTATCCCCTGATTCTGTGGATAACCGTATTACCGCCTTTGAGTGAGCTGATACCGCTCGCCGCAGC
CGAACGACCGAGCGCAGCGAGTCAGTGAGCGAGGAAGCGGAAGGCGAGAGTAGGGAACTGCCAGGCATCA
AACTAAGCAGAAGGCCCCTGACGGATGGCCTTTTTGCGTTTCTACAAACTCTTTCTGTGTTGTAAAACGA
CGGCCAGTCTTAAGCTCGGGCCCCCTGGGCGGTTCTGATAACGAGTAATCGTTAATCCGCAAATAACGTA
AAAACCCGCTTCGGCGGGTTTTTTTATGGGGGGAGTTTAGGGAAAGAGCATTTGTCAGAATATTTAAGGG
CGCCTGTCACTTTGCTTGATATATGAGAATTATTTAACCTTATAAATGAGAAAAAAGCAACGCACTTTAA
ATAAGATACGTTGCTTTTTCGATTGATGAACACCTATAATTAAACTATTCATCTATTATTTATGATTTTT
TGTATATACAATATTTCTAGTTTGTTAAAGAGAATTAAGAAAATAAATCTCGAAAATAATAAAGGGAAAA
TCAGTTTTTGATATCAAAATTATACATGTCAACGATAATACAAAATATAATACAAACTATAAGATGTTAT
CAGTATTTATTATCATTTAGAATAAATTTTGTGTCGCCCTTAATTGTGAGCGGATAACAATTACGAGCTT
CATGCACAGTGGCGTTGACTCAATATTGGCCATTAGCCATATTATTCATTGGTTATATAGCATAAATCAA
TATTGGCTATTGGCCATTGCATACGTTGTATCTATATCATAATATGTACATTTATATTGGCTCATGTCCA
ATATGACCGCCATGTTGGCATTGATTATTGACTAGTTATTAATAGTAATCAATTACGGGGTCATTAGTTC
ATAGCCCATATATGGAGTTCCGCGTTACATAACTTACGGTAAATGGCCCGCCTGGCTGACCGCCCAACGA
CCCCCGCCCATTGACGTCAATAATGACGTATGTTCCCATAGTAACGCCAATAGGGACTTTCCATTGACGT
CAATGGGTGGAGTATTTACGGTAAACTGCCCACTTGGCAGTACATCAAGTGTATCATATGCCAAGTACGC
CCCCTATTGACGTCAATGACGGTAAATGGCCCGCCTGGCATTATGCCCAGTACATGACCTTATGGGACTT
TCCTACTTGGCAGTACATCTACGTATTAGTCATCGCTATTACCATGGTGATGCGGTTTTGGCAGTACATC
AATGGGCGTGGATAGCGGTTTGACTCACGGGGATTTCCAAGTCTCCACCCCATTGACGTCAATGGGAGTT
TGTTTTGGCACCAAAATCAACGGGACTTTCCAAAATGTCGTAACAACTCCGCCCCATTGACGCAAATGGG
CGGTAGGCGTGTACGGTGGGAGGTCTATATAAGCAGAGCTCGTTTAGTGAACCGTCAGATCGCCTGGAGA
CGCCATCCACGCTGTTTTGACCTCCATAGAAGACACCGGGACCGATCCAGCCTCCGCGGCCGGGAACGGT
GCATTGGAACGCGGATTCCCCGTGCCAAGAGTGACGTAAGTACCGCCTATAGAGTCTATAGGCCCACCCC
CTTGGCTTCGTTAGAACGCGGCTACAATTAATACATAACCTTATGTATCATACACATACGATTTAGGTGA
CACTATAGAATAACATCCACTTTGCCTTTCTCTCCACAGGTGTCCACTCCCAGGTCCAACTGCACCTCGG
TTCTATCGAAAACGCGCCTGCTAGCGCCACCATGAAGACCATCATTGCCCTGAGCTACATCTTCTGCCTG
GTGTTCGCTGCGGCCGCCGAAACATTTTCCGGCGGCTGTCTGTTCGACGAGCCTTACAGCACATGTGGCT
ACAGCCAGAGCGAGGGCGACGACTTCAACTGGGAGCAAGTGAACACCCTGACCAAGCCTACCAGCGATCC
TTGGATGCCTAGCGGCAGCTTCATGCTGGTCAATGCCTCTGGCAGACCTGAGGGACAGAGAGCACATCTG
CTGCTGCCCCAGCTGAAAGAGAACGACACCCACTGCATCGACTTCCACTACTTCGTGTCCAGCAAGAGCA
ACAGCCCTCCTGGCCTGCTGAACGTGTACGTGAAAGTGAACAACGGCCCTCTGGGCAACCCCATCTGGAA
TATCAGCGGCGATCCCACCAGAACCTGGAATAGAGCCGAGCTGGCCATCAGCACCTTTTGGCCCAACTTC
TACCAAGTGATCTTCGAAGTGATCACCAGCGGCCACCAGGGCTACCTGGCCATTGATGAAGTGAAGGTGC
TGGGACACCCCTGTACCAGAACTCCCCACTTCCTGAGAATCCAGAACGTGGAAGTGAATGCCGGCCAGTT
CGCCACCTTTCAGTGTAGCGCCATTGGAAGAACCGTGGCCGGCGATAGACTGTGGCTGCAGGGAATTGAT
GTGCGGGACGCCCCTCTGAAAGAAATCAAAGTGACCAGCAGCCGGCGGTTTATCGCCAGCTTCAACGTGG
TCAACACCACCAAGAGAGATGCCGGCAAGTACCGGTGCATGATCAGAACTGAAGGCGGCGTGGGCATCAG
CAACTATGCCGAACTGGTGGTCAAAGAACCTCCTGTGCCTATCGCTCCTCCTCAGCTGGCTTCTGTGGGA
GCCACATACCTGTGGATTCAGCTCAACGCCAACAGCATCAACGGCGACGGACCTATCGTGGCCAGAGAGG
TGGAATACTGTACAGCCAGCGGCTCCTGGAACGATAGACAGCCTGTGGACAGCACCAGCTACAAGATCGG
CCATCTGGACCCCGACACCGAGTACGAGATTAGCGTGCTGCTGACAAGACCTGGCGAAGGCGGAACAGGA
TCTCCTGGACCAGCTCTGAGAACCAGGACCAAGTGCGCCGATCCTATGAGAGGCCCCAGAAAGCTCGAGG
TGGTGGAAGTCAAGAGCCGGCAGATCACCATCAGATGGGAGCCCTTCGGCTACAACGTGACCAGATGCCA
CTCCTACAACCTGACCGTGCACTACTGTTACCAAGTCGGCGGCCAAGAGCAAGTGCGCGAGGAAGTGTCT
TGGGACACCGAGAATAGCCATCCTCAGCACACCATCACCAATCTGAGCCCCTACACCAATGTGTCCGTGA
AGCTGATCCTGATGAACCCCGAGGGCAGAAAAGAGTCCCAAGAGCTGATCGTGCAGACCGACGAAGATCT
GCCTGGTGCCGTGCCTACAGAGTCTATCCAGGGCTCCACCTTCGAAGAGAAGATCTTTCTGCAGTGGCGC
GAGCCCACACAGACCTATGGCGTGATCACCCTGTACGAGATCACCTACAAGGCCGTGTCTAGCTTCGACC
CCGAGATCGACCTGAGCAATCAGAGCGGCAGAGTGTCCAAGCTGGGCAACGAGACACACTTCCTGTTCTT
CGGCCTGTATCCTGGCACCACCTACAGCTTTACCATCCGGGCCAGCACCGCCAAAGGATTTGGACCTCCT
GCCACCAACCAGTTCACCACAAAGATCAGCGCCCCTAGCATGCCCGCCTACGAACTGGAAACACCCCTGA
ATCAGACCGACAACACCGTGACCGTGATGCTGAAGCCTGCTCATAGTAGAGGCGCCCCAGTGTCCGTGTA
CCAGATCGTGGTTGAGGAAGAGAGGCCCAGACGGACCAAGAAAACCACCGAGATCCTGAAGTGCTACCCC
GTGCCTATCCACTTCCAGAACGCTTCCCTGCTGAATAGCCAGTACTACTTCGCCGCCGAGTTTCCCGCAG
ATTCTCTGCAGGCTGCCCAGCCTTTTACCATCGGCGACAACAAGACCTACAACGGCTACTGGAATACCCC
TCTGCTGCCCTACAAGAGCTACCGGATCTACTTTCAGGCCGCCAGCAGAGCCAACGGCGAGACAAAGATC
GATTGTGTGCAGGTCGCCACCAAGGGCGCTGCTACACCTAAACCTGTGCCTGAGCCTGAGAAGCAGACCG
ATCACACAGTGAAAGGCGCGCCGGAAGATCAAGTTGATCCAAGATTGATTGATGGCAAGGGCGGATCTCT
GGAGGTGCTGTTCCAGGGACCAGGCGGAAGCGGCAATCCCGGCGGCGATCTGGCCCCCCAGATGCTGCGC
GAGCTGCAGGAGACCAATGCCGCCCTGCAGGACGTGCGCGAGCTGCTGCGCCACCGCGTGAAGGAGATCA
CCTTCCTGAAGAACACCGTGATGGAGTGCGACGCCTGCGGTATGCAGCCCTCTAGAGGCTCCGGCTCCAT
CATCCCAGTTGAGGAGGAGAACCCGGACTTCTGGAACCGCGAGGCAGCCGAGGCCCTGGGTGCCGCCAAG
AAGCTGCAGCCTGCACAGACAGCCGCCAAGAACCTCATCATCTTCCTGGGCGATGGGATGGGGGTGTCTA
CGGTGACAGCTGCCAGGATCCTAAAAGGGCAGAAGAAGGACAAACTGGGGCCTGAGATACCCCTGGCCAT
GGACCGCTTCCCATATGTGGCTCTGTCCAAGACATACAATGTAGACAAACATGTGCCAGACAGTGGAGCC
ACAGCCACGGCCTACCTGTGCGGGGTCAAGGGCAACTTCCAGACCATTGGCTTGAGTGCAGCCGCCCGCT
TTAACCAGTGCAACACGACACGCGGCAACGAGGTCATCTCCGTGATGAATCGGGCCAAGAAAGCAGGGAA
GTCAGTGGGAGTGGTAACCACCACACGAGTGCAGCACGCCTCGCCAGCCGGCACCTACGCCCACACGGTG
AACCGCAACTGGTACTCGGACGCCGACGTGCCTGCCTCGGCCCGCCAGGAGGGGTGCCAGGACATCGCTA
CGCAGCTCATCTCCAACATGGACATTGACGTGATCCTAGGTGGAGGCCGAAAGTACATGTTTCGCATGGG
AACCCCAGACCCTGAGTACCCAGATGACTACAGCCAAGGTGGGACCAGGCTGGACGGGAAGAATCTGGTG
CAGGAATGGCTGGCGAAGCGCCAGGGTGCCCGGTATGTGTGGAACCGCACTGAGCTCATGCAGGCTTCCC
TGGACCCGTCTGTGACCCATCTCATGGGTCTCTTTGAGCCTGGAGACATGAAATACGAGATCCACCGAGA
CTCCACACTGGACCCCTCCCTGATGGAGATGACAGAGGCTGCCCTGCGCCTGCTGAGCAGGAACCCCCGC
GGCTTCTTCCTCTTCGTGGAGGGTGGTCGCATCGACCATGGTCATCATGAAAGCAGGGCTTACCGGGCAC
TGACTGAGACGATCATGTTCGACGACGCCATTGAGAGGGCGGGCCAGCTCACCAGCGAGGAGGACACGCT
GAGCCTCGTCACTGCCGACCACTCCCACGTCTTCTCCTTCGGAGGCTACCCCCTGCGAGGGAGCTCCATC
TTCGGGCTGGCCCCTGGCAAGGCCCGGGACAGGAAGGCCTACACGGTCCTCCTATACGGAAACGGTCCAG
GCTATGTGCTCAAGGACGGCGCCCGGCCGGATGTTACCGAGAGCGAGAGCGGGAGCCCCGAGTATCGGCA
GCAGTCAGCAGTGCCCCTGGACGAAGAGACCCACGCAGGCGAGGACGTGGCGGTGTTCGCGCGCGGCCCG
CAGGCGCACCTGGTTCACGGCGTGCAGGAGCAGACCTTCATAGCGCACGTCATGGCCTTCGCCGCCTGCC
TGGAGCCCTACACCGCCTGCGACCTGGCGCCCCCCGCCGGCACCACCGACGCCGCGCACCCGGGTGGCGG
AGGACTGAACGACATCTTCGAGGCTCAGAAAATCGAATGGCACGAACATCACCATCACCATCACCATCAC
CATTAAGGCCGGCCTGTAGTCACTGGCACAACGCGTTACCCGGTAAGCCAATCGGGTATACACGGTCGTC
ATACTGCAGACAGGGTTCTTCTACTTTGCAAGATAGTCTTGAGTAGTAAAATAAATAGATAGAGAAAATC
AGCCTCGACTGTGCCTTCTAGTTGCCAGCCATCTGTTGTTTGCCCCTCCCCCGTGCCTTCCTTGACCCTG
GAAGGTGCCACTCCCACTGTCCTTTCCTAATAAAATGAGGAAATTGCATCACAACACTCAACCCTATCTC
GGTCTATTCTTTTGATTTATAAGGGATTTTGCCGATTTCGGCCTATTGGTTAAAAAATGAGCTGATTTAA
CAAAAATTTAACGCGAATTAATTCTGTGGAATGTGTGTCAGTTAGGGTGTGGAAAGTCCCCAGGCTCCCC
AGCAGGCAGAAGTATGCAAAGCATGCATCTCAATTAGTCAGCAACCAGGTGTGGAAAGTCCCCAGGCTCC
CCAGCAGGCAGAAGTATGCAAAGCATGCATCTCAATTAGTCAGCAACCATAGTCCCGCCCCTAACTCCGC
CCATCCCGCCCCTAACTCCGCCCAGTTCCGCCCATTCTCCGCCCCATGGCTGACTAATTTTTTTTATTTA
TGCAGAGGCCGAGGCCGCCTCTGCCTCTGAGCTATTCCAGAAGTAGTGAGGAGGCTTTTTTGGAGGCCTA
GGCTTTTGCAAAAAGCTCCCGGGAGCTTGTATATCCATTTTCGGATCTGATCAGCACGTGTTGACAATTA
ATCATCGGCATAGTATATCGGCATAGTATAATACGACAAGGTGAGGAACTAAACCATGACCGAGTACAAG
CCCACGGTGCGCCTCGCCACCCGCGACGACGTCCCCAGGGCCGTACGCACCCTCGCCGCCGCGTTCGCCG
ACTACCCCGCCACGCGCCACACCGTCGATCCGGACCGCCACATCGAGCGGGTCACCGAGCTGCAAGAACT
CTTCCTCACGCGCGTCGGGCTCGACATCGGCAAGGTGTGGGTCGCGGACGACGGCGCCGCGGTGGCGGTC
TGGACCACGCCGGAGAGCGTCGAAGCGGGGGCGGTGTTCGCCGAGATCGGCCCGCGCATGGCCGAGTTGA
GCGGTTCCCGGCTGGCCGCGCAGCAACAGATGGAAGGCCTCCTGGCGCCGCACCGGCCCAAGGAGCCCGC
GTGGTTCCTGGCCACCGTCGGCGTCTCGCCCGACCACCAGGGCAAGGGTCTGGGCAGCGCCGTCGTGCTC
CCCGGAGTGGAGGCGGCCGAGCGCGCCGGGGTGCCCGCCTTCCTGGAGACATCCGCGCCCCGCAACCTCC
CCTTCTACGAGCGGCTCGGCTTCACCGTCACCGCCGACGTCGAGGTGCCCGAAGGACCGCGCACCTGGTG
CATGACCCGCAAGCCCGGTGCCTGACACGTGCTACGAGATTTCGATTCCACCGCCGCCTTCTATGAAAGG
TTGGGCTTCGGAATCGTTTTCCGGGACGCCGGCTGGATGATCCTCCAGCGCGGGGATCTCATGCTGGAGT
TCTTCGCCCACCCCAACTTGTTTATTGCAGCTTATAATGGTTACAAATAAAGCAATAGCATCACAAATTT
CACAAATAAAGCATTTTTTTCACTGCATTCTAGTTGTGGTTTGTCCAAACTCATCAATGTATCTTATCAT
GTCTGTATACCGTCGACCTCTAGCTAGAGCTTGGCGTAATCATGGTCATTACCAATGCTTAATCAGTGAG
GCACCTATCTCAGCGATCTGTCTATTTCGTTCATCCATAGTTGCCTGACTCCCCGTCGTGTAGATAACTA
CGATACGGGAGGGCTTACCATCTGGCCCCAGCGCTGCGATGATACCGCGAGAACCACGCTCACCGGCTCC
GGATTTATCAGCAATAAACCAGCCAGCCGGAAGGGCCGAGCGCAGAAGTGGTCCTGCAACTTTATCCGCC
TCCATCCAGTCTATTAATTGTTGCCGGGAAGCTAGAGTAAGTAGTTCGCCAGTTAATAGTTTGCGCAACG
TTGTTGCCATCGCTACAGGCATCGTGGTGTCACGCTCGTCGTTTGGTATGGCTTCATTCAGCTCCGGTTC
CCAACGATCAAGGCGAGTTACATGATCCCCCATGTTGTGCAAAAAAGCGGTTAGCTCCTTCGGTCCTCCG
ATCGTTGTCAGAAGTAAGTTGGCCGCAGTGTTATCACTCATGGTTATGGCAGCACTGCATAATTCTCTTA
CTGTCATGCCATCCGTAAGATGCTTTTCTGTGACTGGTGAGTACTCAACCAAGTCATTCTGAGAATAGTG
TATGCGGCGACCGAGTTGCTCTTGCCCGGCGTCAATACGGGATAATACCGCGCCACATAGCAGAACTTTA
AAAGTGCTCATCATTGGAAAACGTTCTTCGGGGCGAAAACTCTCAAGGATCTTACCGCTGTTGAGATCCA
GTTCGATGTAACCCACTCGTGCACCCAACTGATCTTCAGCATCTTTTACTTTCACCAGCGTTTCTGGGTG
AGCAAAAACAGGAAGGCAAAATGCCGCAAAAAAGGGAATAAGGGCGACACGGAAATGTTGAATACTCATA
TTCTTCCTT
