>Addgene plasmid #157519 | pD649-HAsp-PTPRM-COMP5AP-AviTag-9xHis | depositor partial sequence | sequence record 304148 | insert (extracellular domain)
GAAACATTTTCCGGCGGCTGTCTGTTCGACGAGCCTTACAGCACATGTGGCTACAGCCAGAGCGAGGGCG
ACGACTTCAACTGGGAGCAAGTGAACACCCTGACCAAGCCTACCAGCGATCCTTGGATGCCTAGCGGCAG
CTTCATGCTGGTCAATGCCTCTGGCAGACCTGAGGGACAGAGAGCACATCTGCTGCTGCCCCAGCTGAAA
GAGAACGACACCCACTGCATCGACTTCCACTACTTCGTGTCCAGCAAGAGCAACAGCCCTCCTGGCCTGC
TGAACGTGTACGTGAAAGTGAACAACGGCCCTCTGGGCAACCCCATCTGGAATATCAGCGGCGATCCCAC
CAGAACCTGGAATAGAGCCGAGCTGGCCATCAGCACCTTTTGGCCCAACTTCTACCAAGTGATCTTCGAA
GTGATCACCAGCGGCCACCAGGGCTACCTGGCCATTGATGAAGTGAAGGTGCTGGGACACCCCTGTACCA
GAACTCCCCACTTCCTGAGAATCCAGAACGTGGAAGTGAATGCCGGCCAGTTCGCCACCTTTCAGTGTAG
CGCCATTGGAAGAACCGTGGCCGGCGATAGACTGTGGCTGCAGGGAATTGATGTGCGGGACGCCCCTCTG
AAAGAAATCAAAGTGACCAGCAGCCGGCGGTTTATCGCCAGCTTCAACGTGGTCAACACCACCAAGAGAG
ATGCCGGCAAGTACCGGTGCATGATCAGAACTGAAGGCGGCGTGGGCATCAGCAACTATGCCGAACTGGT
GGTCAAAGAACCTCCTGTGCCTATCGCTCCTCCTCAGCTGGCTTCTGTGGGAGCCACATACCTGTGGATT
CAGCTCAACGCCAACAGCATCAACGGCGACGGACCTATCGTGGCCAGAGAGGTGGAATACTGTACAGCCA
GCGGCTCCTGGAACGATAGACAGCCTGTGGACAGCACCAGCTACAAGATCGGCCATCTGGACCCCGACAC
CGAGTACGAGATTAGCGTGCTGCTGACAAGACCTGGCGAAGGCGGAACAGGATCTCCTGGACCAGCTCTG
AGAACCAGGACCAAGTGCGCCGATCCTATGAGAGGCCCCAGAAAGCTCGAGGTGGTGGAAGTCAAGAGCC
GGCAGATCACCATCAGATGGGAGCCCTTCGGCTACAACGTGACCAGATGCCACTCCTACAACCTGACCGT
GCACTACTGTTACCAAGTCGGCGGCCAAGAGCAAGTGCGCGAGGAAGTGTCTTGGGACACCGAGAATAGC
CATCCTCAGCACACCATCACCAATCTGAGCCCCTACACCAATGTGTCCGTGAAGCTGATCCTGATGAACC
CCGAGGGCAGAAAAGAGTCCCAAGAGCTGATCGTGCAGACCGACGAAGATCTGCCTGGTGCCGTGCCTAC
AGAGTCTATCCAGGGCTCCACCTTCGAAGAGAAGATCTTTCTGCAGTGGCGCGAGCCCACACAGACCTAT
GGCGTGATCACCCTGTACGAGATCACCTACAAGGCCGTGTCTAGCTTCGACCCCGAGATCGACCTGAGCA
ATCAGAGCGGCAGAGTGTCCAAGCTGGGCAACGAGACACACTTCCTGTTCTTCGGCCTGTATCCTGGCAC
CACCTACAGCTTTACCATCCGGGCCAGCACCGCCAAAGGATTTGGACCTCCTGCCACCAACCAGTTCACC
ACAAAGATCAGCGCCCCTAGCATGCCCGCCTACGAACTGGAAACACCCCTGAATCAGACCGACAACACCG
TGACCGTGATGCTGAAGCCTGCTCATAGTAGAGGCGCCCCAGTGTCCGTGTACCAGATCGTGGTTGAGGA
AGAGAGGCCCAGACGGACCAAGAAAACCACCGAGATCCTGAAGTGCTACCCCGTGCCTATCCACTTCCAG
AACGCTTCCCTGCTGAATAGCCAGTACTACTTCGCCGCCGAGTTTCCCGCAGATTCTCTGCAGGCTGCCC
AGCCTTTTACCATCGGCGACAACAAGACCTACAACGGCTACTGGAATACCCCTCTGCTGCCCTACAAGAG
CTACCGGATCTACTTTCAGGCCGCCAGCAGAGCCAACGGCGAGACAAAGATCGATTGTGTGCAGGTCGCC
ACCAAGGGCGCTGCTACACCTAAACCTGTGCCTGAGCCTGAGAAGCAGACCGATCACACAGTGAAA
